Addgene plasmid #143490: TFORF1319
Purpose: Lentiviral vector for overexpressing transcription factor ORFs with unique 24-bp barcodes. Barcodes facilitate identification of transcription factors in pooled screens.
Depositing lab: Feng Zhang. Depositing organization: Broad Institute. Publication: A transcription factor atlas of directed differentiation. Joung J, Ma S, Tay T, Geiger-Schuller KR, Kirchgatterer PC, Verdine VK, Guo B, Arias-Garcia MA, Allen WE, Singh A, Kuksenko O, Abudayyeh OO, Gootenberg JS, Fu Z, Macrae RK, Buenrostro JD, Regev A, Zhang F. Cell. 2023 Jan 5;186(1):209-229.e26. doi: 10.1016/j.cell.2022.11.026. PubMed 36608654.
Backbone
  Vector backbone: pLX_TRC317
  Backbone manufacturer: Broad Institute Genetic Perturbation Platform
  Backbone size w/o insert (bp): 8264
  Vector type: Mammalian Expression, Lentiviral
  Selectable markers: Puromycin
Growth in bacteria
  Bacterial resistance: Ampicillin, 100 μg/mL
  Growth temperature: 37°C
  Growth strain: NEB Stable
  Copy number: High Copy
Gene/Insert
  Gene/Insert name: KLF13
  Species: H. sapiens (human)
  Insert size (bp): 968
  Entrez Gene: KLF13 (a.k.a. BTEB3, FKLF2, NSLP1, RFLAT-1, RFLAT1)
  Promoter: EF1a
  Cloning method: Unknown
  Sequencing primers: 5′ GGGTGGAGACTGAAGTTAGGCCAG; 3′ CACATAGCGTAAAAGGAGCAACATAG
Terms and licenses: Academic/Nonprofit Terms; Industry Terms: Not Available to Industry
Depositor comments: NM_015995,ENST00000307145 . The transcription factor ORF portion of this plasmid was synthesized by Genewiz. Please test multiple small colonies in case of plasmid recombination. To make this collection available in a timely manner, a portion of this collection was not fully sequenced by Addgene. If an Addgene verified full plasmid sequence is not available, please contact us prior to placing an order to request the full sequence.
How to cite: TFORF1319 was a gift from Feng Zhang (Addgene plasmid # 143490 ; http://n2t.net/addgene:143490 ; RRID:Addgene_143490)
