[The description below was written by a language model from this plasmid's Addgene catalogue record and pLannotate feature annotations shown in this document.]
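Description:
TFORF1319 is a lentiviral mammalian expression plasmid built on the pLX_TRC317 backbone and carrying the human KLF13 open reading frame, one member of a barcoded transcription factor ORF collection. It is maintained in E. coli through a high-copy ColE1/pUC-type origin with ampicillin selection (AmpR); an f1 origin and remnants of lac/lacZα cloning-vector sequence flanked by T7 and T3 promoters are also annotated. The depositor notes that the plasmid can recombine, as is common for LTR-containing vectors, and the ORF portion was made by gene synthesis.

The transfer cassette follows a third-generation, self-inactivating design. An RSV promoter fused to a truncated HIV-1 5' LTR drives genomic RNA production in packaging cells, followed by the Ψ packaging signal with a partial gag sequence, the Rev response element for Rev-dependent nuclear export, a cPPT/CTS element, and a ΔU3 3' LTR that disables LTR promoter activity after integration. Within the provirus, SV40 early promoter sequences precede a puromycin N-acetyltransferase gene for selecting transduced cells. Downstream, the strong constitutive EF-1α promoter drives KLF13, a Krüppel-like zinc-finger factor that binds GC-rich BTE sites and is annotated as both a repressor and an activator of RANTES in T cells. A WPRE after the ORF enhances transcript expression. The unique 24-bp barcode described for the collection is not annotated as a feature, though the catalogued insert is somewhat longer than the annotated coding sequence. The short U6 promoter and small t antigen fragments are probably only partial sequence matches.

The vector is intended for KLF13 overexpression, individually or in pooled screens where the barcode identifies the transcription factor, as in directed differentiation studies.
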