Features (pLannotate 1.2.2; 31 found; start..end, strand, type, name):
      5..231     +  promoter       RSV promoter: Rous sarcoma virus enhancer/promoter
    232..412     +  LTR            5' LTR (truncated): truncated 5' long terminal repeat (LTR) from HIV-1
    459..584     +  misc_feature   HIV-1 Ψ: packaging signal of human immunodeficiency virus type 1
    568..931     +  CDS            HIV-1 gag (fragment): gag protein from human immunodeficiency virus 1; gag
   1077..1310    +  misc_feature   RRE: The Rev response element (RRE) of HIV-1 allows for Rev-dependent mRNA export from the nucleus to the cytoplasm.
   1687..1713    +  CDS            Rev (fragment): human immunodeficiency virus 1 (HIV-1) Rev protein; rev; enhances nuclear export of unspliced and incompletely spliced viral mRNAs
   1720..1743    +  promoter       SV40 promoter (fragment): SV40 early promoter
   1744..1815    +  promoter       SV40 promoter (fragment): SV40 enhancer and early promoter
   1839..1974    +  rep_origin     SV40 ori: SV40 origin of replication
   2020..2616    +  CDS            PuroR (fragment): puromycin N-acetyltransferase; pac from Streptomyces; confers resistance to puromycin
   2665..2782    +  misc_feature   cPPT/CTS: central polypurine tract and central termination sequence of HIV-1
   2847..2913    +  CDS            small t antigen (fragment): SV40 (simian virus 40) small t antigen
   2920..4098    +  promoter       EF-1α promoter: strong constitutive promoter for human elongation factor EF-1α
   4115..4978    +  CDS            KLF13: KLF13_HUMAN - Also known as BTEB3, NSLP1. Experimental evidence at protein level: Swiss-Prot protein existence level 1. Represses transcription by binding to the BTE site, a GC-rich DNA element, in competition with the activator SP1. It also represses transcription by interacting with the corepressor Sin3A and HDAC1. Activates RANTES expression in T-cells. From Homo sapiens (Human).
   4994..5047    +  promoter       U6 promoter (fragment): RNA polymerase III promoter for human U6 snRNA
   5089..5677    +  misc_feature   WPRE: woodchuck hepatitis virus posttranscriptional regulatory element
   5728..5747    +  misc_feature   cPPT/CTS (fragment): central polypurine tract and central termination sequence of HIV-1
   5749..5982    +  LTR            3' LTR (ΔU3): self-inactivating 3' long terminal repeat (LTR) from HIV-1
   6060..6181    +  polyA_signal   SV40 poly(A) signal: SV40 polyadenylation signal
   6221..6356    +  rep_origin     SV40 ori: SV40 origin of replication
   6377..6395    -  promoter       T7 promoter: promoter for bacteriophage T7 RNA polymerase
   6403..6558    +  CDS            lacZα (fragment): LacZα fragment of β-galactosidase; lacZ fragment
   6563..6991    +  rep_origin     f1 ori (sequence partly withheld): f1 bacteriophage origin of replication; arrow indicates direction of (+) strand synthesis
   7044..7148    +  promoter       AmpR promoter: bla
   7149..8009    +  CDS            AmpR: β-lactamase; bla; confers resistance to ampicillin, carbenicillin, and related antibiotics
   8180..8768    +  rep_origin     ori: high-copy-number ColE1/pMB1/pBR322/pUC origin of replication
   8951..9043    +  CDS            lacI (fragment): lac repressor; lacI; The lac repressor binds to the lac operator to inhibit transcription in E. coli. This inhibition can be relieved by adding lactose or isopropyl-β-D-thiogalactopyranoside (IPTG).
   9056..9077    +  protein_bind   CAP binding site: CAP binding activates transcription in the presence of cAMP. E. coli catabolite activator protein
   9092..9122    +  promoter       lac promoter: promoter for the E. coli lac operon
   9130..9146    +  protein_bind   lac operator: The lac repressor binds to the lac operator to inhibit transcription in E. coli. This inhibition can be relieved by adding lactose or isopropyl-β-D-thiogalactopyranoside (IPTG). lac repressor encoded by lacI
   9191..9209    +  promoter       T3 promoter: promoter for bacteriophage T3 RNA polymerase
>Addgene plasmid #143490 | TFORF1319 | addgene full sequence | sequence record 400416 | Addgene NGS Result
TTAATGTAGTCTTATGCAATACTCTTGTAGTCTTGCAACATGGTAACGATGAGTTAGCAACATGCCTTAC
AAGGAGAGAAAAAGCACCGTGCATGCCGATTGGTGGAAGTAAGGTGGTACGATCGTGCCTTATTAGGAAG
GCAACAGACGGGTCTGACATGGATTGGACGAACCACTGAATTGCCGCATTGCAGAGATATTGTATTTAAG
TGCCTAGCTCGATACATAAACGGGTCTCTCTGGTTAGACCAGATCTGAGCCTGGGAGCTCTCTGGCTAAC
TAGGGAACCCACTGCTTAAGCCTCAATAAAGCTTGCCTTGAGTGCTTCAAGTAGTGTGTGCCCGTCTGTT
GTGTGACTCTGGTAACTAGAGATCCCTCAGACCCTTTTAGTCAGTGTGGAAAATCTCTAGCAGTGGCGCC
CGAACAGGGACTTGAAAGCGAAAGGGAAACCAGAGGAGCTCTCTCGACGCAGGACTCGGCTTGCTGAAGC
GCGCACGGCAAGAGGCGAGGGGCGGCGACTGGTGAGTACGCCAAAAATTTTGACTAGCGGAGGCTAGAAG
GAGAGAGATGGGTGCGAGAGCGTCAGTATTAAGCGGGGGAGAATTAGATCGCGATGGGAAAAAATTCGGT
TAAGGCCAGGGGGAAAGAAAAAATATAAATTAAAACATATAGTATGGGCAAGCAGGGAGCTAGAACGATT
CGCAGTTAATCCTGGCCTGTTAGAAACATCAGAAGGCTGTAGACAAATACTGGGACAGCTACAACCATCC
CTTCAGACAGGATCAGAAGAACTTAGATCATTATATAATACAGTAGCAACCCTCTATTGTGTGCATCAAA
GGATAGAGATAAAAGACACCAAGGAAGCTTTAGACAAGATAGAGGAAGAGCAAAACAAAAGTAAGACCAC
CGCACAGCAAGCGGCCGCTGATCTTCAGACCTGGAGGAGGAGATATGAGGGACAATTGGAGAAGTGAATT
ATATAAATATAAAGTAGTAAAAATTGAACCATTAGGAGTAGCACCCACCAAGGCAAAGAGAAGAGTGGTG
CAGAGAGAAAAAAGAGCAGTGGGAATAGGAGCTTTGTTCCTTGGGTTCTTGGGAGCAGCAGGAAGCACTA
TGGGCGCAGCGTCAATGACGCTGACGGTACAGGCCAGACAATTATTGTCTGGTATAGTGCAGCAGCAGAA
CAATTTGCTGAGGGCTATTGAGGCGCAACAGCATCTGTTGCAACTCACAGTCTGGGGCATCAAGCAGCTC
CAGGCAAGAATCCTGGCTGTGGAAAGATACCTAAAGGATCAACAGCTCCTGGGGATTTGGGGTTGCTCTG
GAAAACTCATTTGCACCACTGCTGTGCCTTGGAATGCTAGTTGGAGTAATAAATCTCTGGAACAGATTTG
GAATCACACGACCTGGATGGAGTGGGACAGAGAAATTAACAATTACACAAGCTTAATACACTCCTTAATT
GAAGAATCGCAAAACCAGCAAGAAAAGAATGAACAAGAATTATTGGAATTAGATAAATGGGCAAGTTTGT
GGAATTGGTTTAACATAACAAATTGGCTGTGGTATATAAAATTATTCATAATGATAGTAGGAGGCTTGGT
AGGTTTAAGAATAGTTTTTGCTGTACTTTCTATAGTGAATAGAGTTAGGCAGGGATATTCACCATTATCG
TTTCAGACCCACCTCCCAACCCCGAGGGGACCCATGCATTGCATCTCAATTAGTCAGCAACCAGGTGTGG
AAAGTCCCCAGGCTCCCCAGCAGGCAGAAGTATGCAAAGCATGCGTCTCAATTAGTCAGCAACCATAGTC
CCGCCCCTAACTCCGCCCATCCCGCCCCTAACTCCGCCCAGTTCCGCCCATTCTCCGCCCCATGGCTGAC
TAATTTTTTTTATTTATGCAGAGGCCGAGGCCGCCTCGGCCTCTGAGCTATTCCAGAAGTAGTGAGGAGG
CTTTTTTGGAGGCCTAGGCTTTTGCAAAAAGCTTTCTAGAGGTACCACCGGAGCTTACCATGACCGAGTA
CAAGCCCACGGTGCGCCTCGCCACCCGCGACGACGTCCCCAGGGCCGTACGCACCCTCGCCGCCGCGTTC
GCCGACTACCCCGCCACGCGCCACACCGTCGATCCGGACCGCCACATCGAGCGGGTCACCGAGCTGCAAG
AACTCTTCCTCACGCGCGTCGGGCTCGACATCGGCAAGGTGTGGGTCGCGGACGACGGCGCCGCCGTGGC
GGTCTGGACCACGCCGGAGAGCGTCGAAGCGGGGGCGGTGTTCGCCGAGATCGGCCCGCGCATGGCCGAG
TTGAGCGGTTCCCGGCTGGCCGCGCAGCAACAGATGGAAGGCCTCCTGGCGCCGCACCGGCCCAAGGAGC
CCGCGTGGTTCCTGGCCACCGTCGGCGTCTCGCCCGACCACCAGGGCAAGGGTCTGGGCAGCGCCGTCGT
GCTCCCCGGAGTGGAGGCGGCCGAGCGCGCCGGGGTGCCCGCCTTCCTGGAGACCTCCGCGCCCCGCAAC
CTCCCCTTCTACGAGCGGCTCGGCTTCACCGTCACCGCCGACGTCGAGGTGCCCGAAGGACCGCGCACCT
GGTGCATGACCCGCAAGCCCGGTGCCAGTTAACGAATTCTAGATCTTGAGACAAATGGCAGTATTCATCC
ACAATTTTAAAAGAAAAGGGGGGATTGGGGGGTACAGTGCAGGGGAAAGAATAGTAGACATAATAGCAAC
AGACATACAAACTAAAGAATTACAAAAACAAATTACAAAAATTCAAAATTTTCGGGTTTATTACAGGGAC
AGCAGAGATCCACTTTGGCGCCGGCTCGAGGCCTGCAGGTGCAAAGATGGATAAAGTTTTAAACAGAGAG
GAATCTTTGCAGCTAATGGACCTTCTAGGTCTTGAAAGGAGTGGGAATTGGCTCCGGTGCCCGTCAGTGG
GCAGAGCGCACATCGCCCACAGTCCCCGAGAAGTTGGGGGGAGGGGTCGGCAATTGAACCGGTGCCTAGA
GAAGGTGGCGCGGGGTAAACTGGGAAAGTGATGTCGTGTACTGGCTCCGCCTTTTTCCCGAGGGTGGGGG
AGAACCGTATATAAGTGCAGTAGTCGCCGTGAACGTTCTTTTTCGCAACGGGTTTGCCGCCAGAACACAG
GTAAGTGCCGTGTGTGGTTCCCGCGGGCCTGGCCTCTTTACGGGTTATGGCCCTTGCGTGCCTTGAATTA
CTTCCACCTGGCTGCAGTACGTGATTCTTGATCCCGAGCTTCGGGTTGGAAGTGGGTGGGAGAGTTCGAG
GCCTTGCGCTTAAGGAGCCCCTTCGCCTCGTGCTTGAGTTGAGGCCTGGCCTGGGCGCTGGGGCCGCCGC
GTGCGAATCTGGTGGCACCTTCGCGCCTGTCTCGCTGCTTTCGATAAGTCTCTAGCCATTTAAAATTTTT
GATGACCTGCTGCGACGCTTTTTTTCTGGCAAGATAGTCTTGTAAATGCGGGCCAAGATCTGCACACTGG
TATTTCGGTTTTTGGGGCCGCGGGCGGCGACGGGGCCCGTGCGTCCCAGCGCACATGTTCGGCGAGGCGG
GGCCTGCGAGCGCGGCCACCGAGAATCGGACGGGGGTAGTCTCAAGCTGGCCGGCCTGCTCTGGTGCCTG
GCCTCGCGCCGCCGTGTATCGCCCCGCCCTGGGCGGCAAGGCTGGCCCGGTCGGCACCAGTTGCGTGAGC
GGAAAGATGGCCGCTTCCCGGCCCTGCTGCAGGGAGCTCAAAATGGAGGACGCGGCGCTCGGGAGAGCGG
GCGGGTGAGTCACCCACACAAAGGAAAAGGGCCTTTCCGTCCTCAGCCGTCGCTTCATGTGACTCCACGG
AGTACCGGGCGCCGTCCAGGCACCTCGATTAGTTCTCGAGCTTTTGGAGTACGTCGTCTTTAGGTTGGGG
GGAGGGGTTTTATGCGATGGAGTTTCCCCACACTGAGTGGGTGGAGACTGAAGTTAGGCCAGCTTGGCAC
TTGATGTAATTCTCCTTGGAATTTGCCCTTTTTGAGTTTGGATCTTGGTTCATTCTCAAGCCTCAGACAG
TGGTTCAAAGTTTTTTTCTTCCATTTCAGGTGTCGTGAGGCTAGCACCGCCACCATGGCAGCCGCCGCCT
ATGTGGACCACTTCGCCGCCGAGTGCCTCGTGTCCATGTCGAGCCGCGCGGTCGTGCACGGGCCGCGGGA
GGGGCCGGAGTCCCGGCCCGAGGGCGCGGCCGTGGCCGCCACCCCCACGCTGCCCCGCGTCGAGGAGCGC
CGCGACGGTAAGGACAGCGCCTCGCTCTTCGTGGTGGCGCGGATCCTAGCGGACCTCAACCAGCAAGCGC
CGGCGCCCGCCCCGGCGGAGCGCAGGGAGGGCGCCGCGGCCCGGAAGGCGAGGACCCCCTGCCGCCTGCC
GCCGCCCGCCCCCGAGCCCACCTCCCCCGGCGCCGAAGGCGCGGCGGCCGCGCCCCCCAGCCCGGCGTGG
AGCGAGCCGGAGCCCGAGGCGGGGCTGGAGCCCGAGCGGGAGCCGGGGCCCGCGGGGAGCGGCGAGCCCG
GCCTCAGACAAAGGGTCCGGCGGGGCCGAAGTCGCGCCGACCTCGAGTCCCCGCAGAGGAAGCACAAGTG
CCACTACGCGGGCTGCGAGAAAGTTTACGGGAAATCTTCGCACCTCAAGGCGCACCTGAGAACTCACACA
GGTGAGAGGCCCTTCGCCTGCAGCTGGCAGGACTGCAACAAGAAGTTCGCGCGCTCCGACGAGCTGGCGC
GGCACTACCGCACACACACGGGCGAGAAGAAGTTCAGCTGCCCCATCTGCGAGAAGCGCTTCATGCGCAG
CGACCACCTGACCAAGCACGCGCGCCGCCACGCCAACTTCCACCCGGGAATGCTGCAGCGGCGCGGCGGG
GGCTCGCGGACCGGCTCCCTCAGCGACTACAGCCGCTCCGACGCCAGCAGCCCCACCATCAGCCCGGCCA
GCTCGCCCTAGTAATGAACTAGTCCGTAACTTGAAAGTATTTCGATTTCTTGGCTTTATATATCTTGTGG
AAAGGACGAAACCCGCGATGACCTGCCCGAGCGACGCGTTAAGTCGACAATCAACCTCTGGATTACAAAA
TTTGTGAAAGATTGACTGGTATTCTTAACTATGTTGCTCCTTTTACGCTATGTGGATACGCTGCTTTAAT
GCCTTTGTATCATGCTATTGCTTCCCGTATGGCTTTCATTTTCTCCTCCTTGTATAAATCCTGGTTGCTG
TCTCTTTATGAGGAGTTGTGGCCCGTTGTCAGGCAACGTGGCGTGGTGTGCACTGTGTTTGCTGACGCAA
CCCCCACTGGTTGGGGCATTGCCACCACCTGTCAGCTCCTTTCCGGGACTTTCGCTTTCCCCCTCCCTAT
TGCCACGGCGGAACTCATCGCCGCCTGCCTTGCCCGCTGCTGGACAGGGGCTCGGCTGTTGGGCACTGAC
AATTCCGTGGTGTTGTCGGGGAAATCATCGTCCTTTCCTTGGCTGCTCGCCTGTGTTGCCACCTGGATTC
TGCGCGGGACGTCCTTCTGCTACGTCCCTTCGGCCCTCAATCCAGCGGACCTTCCTTCCCGCGGCCTGCT
GCCGGCTCTGCGGCCTCTTCCGCGTCTTCGCCTTCGCCCTCAGACGAGTCGGATCTCCCTTTGGGCCGCC
TCCCCGCGTCGACTTTAAGACCAATGACTTACAAGGCAGCTGTAGATCTTAGCCACTTTTTAAAAGAAAA
GGGGGGACTGGAAGGGCTAATTCACTCCCAACGAAGACAAGATCTGCTTTTTGCTTGTACTGGGTCTCTC
TGGTTAGACCAGATCTGAGCCTGGGAGCTCTCTGGCTAACTAGGGAACCCACTGCTTAAGCCTCAATAAA
GCTTGCCTTGAGTGCTTCAAGTAGTGTGTGCCCGTCTGTTGTGTGACTCTGGTAACTAGAGATCCCTCAG
ACCCTTTTAGTCAGTGTGGAAAATCTCTAGCAGTACGTATAGTAGTTCATGTCATCTTATTATTCAGTAT
TTATAACTTGCAAAGAAATGAATATCAGAGAGTGAGAGGAACTTGTTTATTGCAGCTTATAATGGTTACA
AATAAAGCAATAGCATCACAAATTTCACAAATAAAGCATTTTTTTCACTGCATTCTAGTTGTGGTTTGTC
CAAACTCATCAATGTATCTTATCATGTCTGGCTCTAGCTATCCCGCCCCTAACTCCGCCCATCCCGCCCC
TAACTCCGCCCAGTTCCGCCCATTCTCCGCCCCATGGCTGACTAATTTTTTTTATTTATGCAGAGGCCGA
GGCCGCCTCGGCCTCTGAGCTATTCCAGAAGTAGTGAGGAGGCTTTTTTGGAGGCCTAGGGACGTACCCA
ATTCGCCCTATAGTGAGTCGTATTACGCGCGCTCACTGGCCGTCGTTTTACAACGTCGTGACTGGGAAAA
CCCTGGCGTTACCCAACTTAATCGCCTTGCAGCACATCCCCCTTTCGCCAGCTGGCGTAATAGCGAAGAG
GCCCGCACCGATCGCCCTTCCCAACAGTTGCGCAGCCTGAATGGCGAATGGG
[124 nt withheld, positions 6563-6686]
C
[91 nt withheld, positions 6688-6778]
A
[49 nt withheld, positions 6780-6828]
CCTTTGACGTTGGAGTCCACGTTCTTT
[37 nt withheld, positions 6856-6892]
ACCCTATCTCGGTCTATTCTTTTGATTTATAAGGGATTTTGCCGATTTCGGCCTATTGGTTAAAAAATGA
GCTGATTTAACAAAAATTTAACGCGAATTTTAACAAAATATTAACGCTTACAATTTAGGTGGCACTTTTC
GGGGAAATGTGCGCGGAACCCCTATTTGTTTATTTTTCTAAATACATTCAAATATGTATCCGCTCATGAG
ACAATAACCCTGATAAATGCTTCAATAATATTGAAAAAGGAAGAGTATGAGTATTCAACATTTCCGTGTC
GCCCTTATTCCCTTTTTTGCGGCATTTTGCCTTCCTGTTTTTGCTCACCCAGAAACGCTGGTGAAAGTAA
AAGATGCTGAAGATCAGTTGGGTGCACGAGTGGGTTACATCGAACTGGATCTCAACAGCGGTAAGATCCT
TGAGAGTTTTCGCCCCGAAGAACGTTTTCCAATGATGAGCACTTTTAAAGTTCTGCTATGTGGCGCGGTA
TTATCCCGTATTGACGCCGGGCAAGAGCAACTCGGTCGCCGCATACACTATTCTCAGAATGACTTGGTTG
AGTACTCACCAGTCACAGAAAAGCATCTTACGGATGGCATGACAGTAAGAGAATTATGCAGTGCTGCCAT
AACCATGAGTGATAACACTGCGGCCAACTTACTTCTGACAACGATCGGAGGACCGAAGGAGCTAACCGCT
TTTTTGCACAACATGGGGGATCATGTAACTCGCCTTGATCGTTGGGAACCGGAGCTGAATGAAGCCATAC
CAAACGACGAGCGTGACACCACGATGCCTGTAGCAATGGCAACAACGTTGCGCAAACTATTAACTGGCGA
ACTACTTACTCTAGCTTCCCGGCAACAATTAATAGACTGGATGGAGGCGGATAAAGTTGCAGGACCACTT
CTGCGCTCGGCCCTTCCGGCTGGCTGGTTTATTGCTGATAAATCTGGAGCCGGTGAGCGTGGGTCTCGCG
GTATCATTGCAGCACTGGGGCCAGATGGTAAGCCCTCCCGTATCGTAGTTATCTACACGACGGGGAGTCA
GGCAACTATGGATGAACGAAATAGACAGATCGCTGAGATAGGTGCCTCACTGATTAAGCATTGGTAACTG
TCAGACCAAGTTTACTCATATATACTTTAGATTGATTTAAAACTTCATTTTTAATTTAAAAGGATCTAGG
TGAAGATCCTTTTTGATAATCTCATGACCAAAATCCCTTAACGTGAGTTTTCGTTCCACTGAGCGTCAGA
CCCCGTAGAAAAGATCAAAGGATCTTCTTGAGATCCTTTTTTTCTGCGCGTAATCTGCTGCTTGCAAACA
AAAAAACCACCGCTACCAGCGGTGGTTTGTTTGCCGGATCAAGAGCTACCAACTCTTTTTCCGAAGGTAA
CTGGCTTCAGCAGAGCGCAGATACCAAATACTGTTCTTCTAGTGTAGCCGTAGTTAGGCCACCACTTCAA
GAACTCTGTAGCACCGCCTACATACCTCGCTCTGCTAATCCTGTTACCAGTGGCTGCTGCCAGTGGCGAT
AAGTCGTGTCTTACCGGGTTGGACTCAAGACGATAGTTACCGGATAAGGCGCAGCGGTCGGGCTGAACGG
GGGGTTCGTGCACACAGCCCAGCTTGGAGCGAACGACCTACACCGAACTGAGATACCTACAGCGTGAGCT
ATGAGAAAGCGCCACGCTTCCCGAAGGGAGAAAGGCGGACAGGTATCCGGTAAGCGGCAGGGTCGGAACA
GGAGAGCGCACGAGGGAGCTTCCAGGGGGAAACGCCTGGTATCTTTATAGTCCTGTCGGGTTTCGCCACC
TCTGACTTGAGCGTCGATTTTTGTGATGCTCGTCAGGGGGGCGGAGCCTATGGAAAAACGCCAGCAACGC
GGCCTTTTTACGGTTCCTGGCCTTTTGCTGGCCTTTTGCTCACATGTTCTTTCCTGCGTTATCCCCTGAT
TCTGTGGATAACCGTATTACCGCCTTTGAGTGAGCTGATACCGCTCGCCGCAGCCGAACGACCGAGCGCA
GCGAGTCAGTGAGCGAGGAAGCGGAAGAGCGCCCAATACGCAAACCGCCTCTCCCCGCGCGTTGGCCGAT
TCATTAATGCAGCTGGCACGACAGGTTTCCCGACTGGAAAGCGGGCAGTGAGCGCAACGCAATTAATGTG
AGTTAGCTCACTCATTAGGCACCCCAGGCTTTACACTTTATGCTTCCGGCTCGTATGTTGTGTGGAATTG
TGAGCGGATAACAATTTCACACAGGAAACAGCTATGACCATGATTACGCCAAGCGCGCAATTAACCCTCA
CTAAAGGGAACAAAAGCTGGAGCTGCAAGC
