>Addgene plasmid #143490 | TFORF1319 | depositor partial sequence | sequence record 282600 | Insert
ACCGCCACCATGGCAGCCGCCGCCTATGTGGACCACTTCGCCGCCGAGTGCCTCGTGTCCATGTCGAGCC
GCGCGGTCGTGCACGGGCCGCGGGAGGGGCCGGAGTCCCGGCCCGAGGGCGCGGCCGTGGCCGCCACCCC
CACGCTGCCCCGCGTCGAGGAGCGCCGCGACGGTAAGGACAGCGCCTCGCTCTTCGTGGTGGCGCGGATC
CTAGCGGACCTCAACCAGCAAGCGCCGGCGCCCGCCCCGGCGGAGCGCAGGGAGGGCGCCGCGGCCCGGA
AGGCGAGGACCCCCTGCCGCCTGCCGCCGCCCGCCCCCGAGCCCACCTCCCCCGGCGCCGAAGGCGCGGC
GGCCGCGCCCCCCAGCCCGGCGTGGAGCGAGCCGGAGCCCGAGGCGGGGCTGGAGCCCGAGCGGGAGCCG
GGGCCCGCGGGGAGCGGCGAGCCCGGCCTCAGACAAAGGGTCCGGCGGGGCCGAAGTCGCGCCGACCTCG
AGTCCCCGCAGAGGAAGCACAAGTGCCACTACGCGGGCTGCGAGAAAGTTTACGGGAAATCTTCGCACCT
CAAGGCGCACCTGAGAACTCACACAGGTGAGAGGCCCTTCGCCTGCAGCTGGCAGGACTGCAACAAGAAG
TTCGCGCGCTCCGACGAGCTGGCGCGGCACTACCGCACACACACGGGCGAGAAGAAGTTCAGCTGCCCCA
TCTGCGAGAAGCGCTTCATGCGCAGCGACCACCTGACCAAGCACGCGCGCCGCCACGCCAACTTCCACCC
GGGAATGCTGCAGCGGCGCGGCGGGGGCTCGCGGACCGGCTCCCTCAGCGACTACAGCCGCTCCGACGCC
AGCAGCCCCACCATCAGCCCGGCCAGCTCGCCCTAGTAATGAACTAGTCCGTAACTTGAAAGTATTTCGA
TTTCTTGGCTTTATATATCTTGTGGAAAGGACGAAACCCGCGATGACCTGCCCGAGCG
