>Addgene plasmid #143490 | TFORF1319 | depositor partial sequence | sequence record 282601 | Barcode
AACCCGCGATGACCTGCCCGAGCG
